>Addgene plasmid #200289 | Pt NaV1.4-N1600T | addgene full sequence | sequence record 396326 | Addgene NGS Result
GACGGATCGGGAGATCTCCCGATCCCCTATGGTGCACTCTCAGTACAATCTGCTCTGATGCCGCATAGTT
AAGCCAGTATCTGCTCCCTGCTTGTGTGTTGGAGGTCGCTGAGTAGTGCGCGAGCAAAATTTAAGCTACA
ACAAGGCAAGGCTTGACCGACAATTGCATGAAGAATCTGCTTAGGGTTAGGCGTTTTGCGCTGCTTCGCG
ATGTACGGGCCAGATATACGCGTTGACATTGATTATTGACTAGTTATTAATAGTAATCAATTACGGGGTC
ATTAGTTCATAGCCCATATATGGAGTTCCGCGTTACATAACTTACGGTAAATGGCCCGCCTGGCTGACCG
CCCAACGACCCCCGCCCATTGACGTCAATAATGACGTATGTTCCCATAGTAACGCCAATAGGGACTTTCC
ATTGACGTCAATGGGTGGAGTATTTACGGTAAACTGCCCACTTGGCAGTACATCAAGTGTATCATATGCC
AAGTACGCCCCCTATTGACGTCAATGACGGTAAATGGCCCGCCTGGCATTATGCCCAGTACATGACCTTA
TGGGACTTTCCTACTTGGCAGTACATCTACGTATTAGTCATCGCTATTACCATGGTGATGCGGTTTTGGC
AGTACATCAATGGGCGTGGATAGCGGTTTGACTCACGGGGATTTCCAAGTCTCCACCCCATTGACGTCAA
TGGGAGTTTGTTTTGGCACCAAAATCAACGGGACTTTCCAAAATGTCGTAACAACTCCGCCCCATTGACG
CAAATGGGCGGTAGGCGTGTACGGTGGGAGGTCTATATAAGCAGAGCTCTCTGGCTAACTAGAGAACCCA
CTGCTTACTGGCTTATCGAAATTAATACGACTCACTATAGGGAGACCCAAGCTGGCTAGCGTTTAAACTT
AAGATGGCTGGGAAGATTCATCCACCCGGACCTGATTCACTGCAGAGATTCACTAAAGAAACTATCGCTA
AGATTGAGAAAACTATCGAAGAGGAGGAGATCCGCAAGGCCAAGCAGATCGAGGTGCTGGACGAGGTGGT
GCGGAAGCCTAACAATGGGCTGGAGGCAGGCAAGAGCCTGCCACTGATCTACGGCGATCCCCCTCCAGAG
CTGATCGGCGTGCCTCTGGAGGATCTGGACCCATTCTATTCCAACCAGAAGACCTTTATCGTGCTGAATA
AGTCTAAGGCCGTGTTCCGGTTCACCGCCACAAAGGCCATGTACCTGCTGGACCCCTTCAACCCTCTGAG
GACAGGCGCCATCAAGGTGCTGATCCACTCCATCTTCTCTTTCTTTATCATGATCACAATCCTGGCCAAC
TGCGTGTTTATGACCATGAATGATCCCCCTCCCTGGGCCAAGAATGTGGAGTACACCTTCACAGGCATCT
ATACCTTTGAGAGCCTGATCAAGATCTTCGCCAGAGGCTTTTGCATCGACAGCTTCACCTTCCTGCGGGA
CCCCTGGAACTGGCTCGATTTCTGCGTGATCGTGATGGCCTACACCACAGAGTTTGTGGATCTGGGCAAT
GTGAGCGCCCTGCGGACCTTCAGAGTGCTGAGGGCCCTGAAGACCATCACAGTGATCCCCGGCCTGAAGA
CAATCGTGGGCGCCCTGATCCAGTCCGTGAAGAAGCTGGCCGACGTGATGATCCTGACCGTGTTCTGCCT
GGCCGTGTTTGCCCTGATCGGCCTGCAGCTGTTCATGGGCAACCTGCGCCAGAAGTGCGTGCGGTGGCCA
CCTTCCGAGGAGGCCTACGAGTACTATCGCAACGAGACAATCAATTCTATGGACTTCGACGATAACAGCA
CCCTGTACAACAACACCGATATGTTCACAAACATCTCCATCGACTGGAGCACCTACCTGAACGATGAGTC
TAATTTCTATTTTCTGGATGGCGCCCTGGACGCACTGCTGTGCGGCAACAGCTCCGACTCCGGCAAGTGC
CCCGAGTCTTACACCTGTATCAAGACAGGCCGGAACCCTAATTATGGCTACACCAACTTCGACTCCTTTA
ATTGGGCCTACCTGGCCCTGTTCCGCCTGATGACACAGGATTATTGGGAGAATCTGTTTCAGCTGACACT
GCGGGCAGCAGGCAAGACCTATATGATCTTCTTCGTGCTGGTCATCTTCCTGGGCGCCTTTTACCTGGTG
AACCTGATCCTGGCCGTGGTGGCTATGGCCTACGACGAGCAGAATGAGGCCACCATCCAGGAGGCCCTGG
AGAAGGAGAAGGAGTTCCAGGATATGCTGGAGCAGCTGAAGAAGCACCAGGAGGAGCAGGGACAGAGGAA
GGCCAGCATGGCCTCCGTGGGCCTGGTGAACGAGGACATCAAGAAGAGCACCGAGCTGGATCTGGCCGAG
GAGGACAAGGAGAAGATGGATTGTAATGGCAGAGTGATCCCCCGGGTGGTCATCGAGACAATCGACGCCG
TGGAGGACGATGCCACCTCTGTGAAGACAGATCTGGAGAAGAACAGCAAGATGTACCTGGAGGAGCCCAC
CCTGCAGAAGAGAACAGGCTCTAGCGTGTCTGTGGTGAGCGAGGCCATGATCGAGGAGCTGGAGGAGGCC
CAGCAGACATGCCCACCCTGGTGGTATAAGTTCGCCAACACCTTTCTGAAGTGGGACTGTTGTAAGCCCT
GGATTCAGTTCAAGGAGATCGTGAGGCTGGTGGTCATGGACCCCTTCGTGGACCTGGGCATCACAATTTG
TATCGTGCTGAATACCCTGTTCATGGCTATGGAGCACTACCCTATGACCGAGGAGTTTGAGAACGTGCTG
AGCGTGGGCAATCTGGTGTTCACAGGCATCTTTGCCGCCGAGATGTTCCTGAAGCTGATCGCCCTGGACC
CATACTATTACTTCCAAGTGGGCTGGAACGTGTTTGATAGCATCATCGTGACCCTGTCCCTGGTGGAGCT
GGGCCTGGCTAATGTGGAGGGCCTGAGCGTGCTGCGCTCCTTCCGGCTGCTGAGAGTGTTTAAGCTGGCC
AAGTCTTGGCCTACCCTGAACATGCTGATCAAGATCATCGGCAACAGCGTGGGCGCCCTGGGCAATCTGA
CACTGGTGCTGGCCATCATCGTGTTCATCTTTGCCGTGGTGGGCATGCAGCTGTTCGGCAAGAGCTACAA
GGAGTGCGTGTGCAAGATCAATTCCGACTGCGTGCTGCCAAGATGGCACATGCACGATTTCTTTCACAGC
TTCCTGATCGTGTTCAGAATCCTGTGCGGCGAGTGGATCGAGACAATGTGGGACTGCATGGAGGTGGCAG
GACAGGCAATGTGCCTCACAGTGTTCCTGATGGTCATGGTCGTGGGCAACCTGGTGGTGCTGAATCTGTT
CCTGGCCCTGCTGCTGTCCTCTTTTTCCGCCGACAACCTGTCTGCCAGCGACGATGACGGCGAGATGAAC
AATCTGCAGATCGCCATCGGCAGGATCACACGCGGCATCGATTTCATCAAGAAGACCATGATCTCCCTGC
TGCCCTTCAAGAAGAAGGAGCAGAACAAGGAGGAAGACAAGAACAATATCGAGGATGTGCGGGAGTCTTT
CGCCCTGAATCACCTGGCCACCGAGGAGGAGCCTAAGCCAGAGTGCCCCGCCATCGACGGCTTTATCAAG
AAGCCTCGCTACATCATGACAGAGCTGGATCACATCAACCTGATCAACAATCCACACTACCGGATCGAGG
TGCCCATCGCCTCCGAGGAGTCTGATCTGGACTACCTGGAGACAGACGAGCTGAGCACACAGTCCGAGTT
CGAAGAGACAGTGATCAAGCCTAAGAAGACCTTCTTTGACGGCACATCTATGTGCAGCACCGCCGATTAC
AAGCCTCCAGAGCCAGAGGAGGAGGAGGAGACACTGGAGCACAAGGAGGAGGATGACCCTGAGGAGTGCT
TCACAGAGGCCTGCGTGCGGCGGTTCCCATGCCTGTATGTGGACATCAAGACAGAGAAGGGCAAGCTGTG
GTGGAACGTGCGCAAGACCTGTTTCAAGATCGTGGAGCACAATTGGTTCGAGACATTCATCATCTTTATG
ATCCTGCTGAGCTCCGGCGCCCTGGCCTTTGAGGACATCTACATCGAGCAGCGGCAGGTCATCAAGATCA
TCCTGGAGTACGCCGATAAGGTGTTCAGCTACGTGTTCGTGATCGAGATGCTGCTGAAATGGGTGGCCTA
CGGCTTCAAGGTGTACTTCACCAACGCCTGGTGTTGGCTGGACTTCCTGATCGTGGACGTGAGCCTGATC
AGCCTGACCGCCAATTGGCTGGGCTATTCCGAGCTGGGCCCAATCAAGTCTCTGCGGACACTGAGAGCCC
TGAGGCCCCTGCGCGCCCTGTCCAGATTTGAAGGCATGAGGGTGGTGGTGAACGCACTGCTGGGAGCAAT
CCCTTCCATTATGAATGTGCTGCTGGTGTGCCTGATCTTCTGGCTGATCTTTTCTATCATGGGCGTGAAC
ATGTTCGCCGGCAAGTATTACAGATGCATCAATACCACAACCTCTGAGCTGTTTGACATCAGCGTGGTGA
ACAATAGATCCGATTGTATGGCCCTGAACTTCACCGAGCAGGTGAGGTGGGTGAATGTGAAGGTGAACTT
TGACAATGTGGGCCTGGGCTACCTGAGCCTGCTGCAGGTGGCCACATTCAAGGGCTGGATGGACATCATG
TACGCCGCCGTGGACTCCAGGAAGATCGAGGATCAGCCCGTGTATGAGATCAACCTGTATATGTACCTGT
ATTTTGTGATCTTCATCATCTTTGGCGCCTTCTTTACCCTGAATCTGTTCATCGGCGTGATCATCGACAA
CTTTAATCAGCAGAAGAAGAAGTTCGGCGGCAAGGACATCTTCATGACAGAGGAGCAGAAGAAGTATTAC
AACGCCATGAAGAAGCTGGGCTCTAAGAAGCCAGTGAAGCCCATCCCTAGACCAGAGAATCCCATCCAGG
GCGTGGTGTTCGACTTTATCAGCAAGCAGGCCTTCGACATCTTCATCATGATCCTGATCTGCCTGAACAT
GATCACAATGATGATCGAGACAGATGACCAGAGCGACGAGAAGGTGAACATCCTGTTCCAGATCAATCTG
GTGTTCATCGTGATCTTTACAACCGAGTGTTTCCTGAAGATGTTTGCCCTGCGCTATTACTTCTTTACCG
TGGGCTGGAATATCTTCGACTTTGTCGTGGTCATCATCAGCATCGCCGGCATCGTGCTGTCCGATCTGAT
CGCCGAGTACTTCGTGTCCCCCACCCTGTTCAGAGTGATCAGACTGGCCAGGATCGGACGCGTGCTGCGG
CTGATCAAGGGAGCCAAGGGCATCCGGACACTGCTGTTCGCCCTGATGATGTCTCTGCCTGCCCTGTTCA
ACATCGGCCTGCTGCTGTTCCTGGTCATGTTCATCTTTTCTATCTTCGGCATGAGCAATTTTGCTTATGT
GAAAAAGGAGAGCGGCATCGATGACATGTTCAACTTTGAGACATTCGGCAACAGCATCATCTGCCTGTTT
GAGATCACAACCAGCGCCGGATGGGACGGCCTGCTGAACCCCATCCTGAATAGCGGCCCCCCTGATTGTG
ACCCACACATCGAGAACCCAGGAACCGCAGTGCAGGGAAACTGCGGCAATCCTGCCATCGGCATCGTGTT
CTTTTGTTCCTACATCATCATCTCTTTCCTGATCGTGATCACTATGTATATCGCCATCATCCTGGAGAAT
TTTAATGTGGCAACCGAGGAGTCCGGAGAGCCACTGTGCGAGGATGACTTCGAGATGTTTTACGAGACAT
GGGAGAAGTTCGATCCCGACGCCACCCAGTTTATCGCCTATAGCCGCATGTCCGATTTCGTGGACACCCT
GCAGGACCCCCTGAGAATCCAGAAGCCTAACAAGATCAAGCTGATCACACTGGATCTGCCTATGGTGGTG
GGCGACAAGATCCACTGCCTGGACATCCTGTTCGCCCTGACCAAGGAGGTGCTGGGCGACTCCGGCGAGA
TGGATGCCCTGAAGGCCTCTATGGAGGAGAAGTTTATGGCCGCCAACCCTTCTAAGGTGAGCTACGAGCC
AATCACAACCACACTGAAGAGGAAGCAGGAGGAGGTGTGCGCCATCAAGATCCAGAGGGCCTTCAGGCGC
CACCTGCTGAAGCGGAGCGTGAAGCACGCCTCCTACATCTATAGACACTCTAAGGATTTTGACAGCGCCG
TGGAGGACCCACCAGAGAAGGAGGGCCTGGTGGCCGATAGGATCAACATCGCCTACGGCCAGTATCTGGA
TGACGAGGGCGCCAACGGCTCACAGAGACCCAGAAGCACTAATAGATTTTCAAGAAGCAGCGGCGACGAC
TAATAAGATATCCAGCACAGTGGCGGCCGCTCGAGTCTAGAGGGCCCGTTTAAACCCGCTGATCAGCCTC
GACTGTGCCTTCTAGTTGCCAGCCATCTGTTGTTTGCCCCTCCCCCGTGCCTTCCTTGACCCTGGAAGGT
GCCACTCCCACTGTCCTTTCCTAATAAAATGAGGAAATTGCATCGCATTGTCTGAGTAGGTGTCATTCTA
TTCTGGGGGGTGGGGTGGGGCAGGACAGCAAGGGGGAGGATTGGGAAGACAATAGCAGGCATGCTGGGGA
TGCGGTGGGCTCTATGGCTTCTGAGGCGGAAAGAACCAGCTGGGGCTCTAGGGGGTATCCCC
[124 nt withheld, positions 6713-6836]
C
[91 nt withheld, positions 6838-6928]
A
[49 nt withheld, positions 6930-6978]
CCTTTGACGTTGGAGTCCACGTTCTTT
[37 nt withheld, positions 7006-7042]
ACCCTATCTCGGTCTATTCTTTTGATTTATAAGGGATTTTGCCGATTTCGGCCTATTGGTTAAAAAATGA
GCTGATTTAACAAAAATTTAACGCGAATTAATTCTGTGGAATGTGTGTCAGTTAGGGTGTGGAAAGTCCC
CAGGCTCCCCAGCAGGCAGAAGTATGCAAAGCATGCATCTCAATTAGTCAGCAACCAGGTGTGGAAAGTC
CCCAGGCTCCCCAGCAGGCAGAAGTATGCAAAGCATGCATCTCAATTAGTCAGCAACCATAGTCCCGCCC
CTAACTCCGCCCATCCCGCCCCTAACTCCGCCCAGTTCCGCCCATTCTCCGCCCCATGGCTGACTAATTT
TTTTTATTTATGCAGAGGCCGAGGCCGCCTCTGCCTCTGAGCTATTCCAGAAGTAGTGAGGAGGCTTTTT
TGGAGGCCTAGGCTTTTGCAAAAAGCTCCCGGGAGCTTGTATATCCATTTTCGGATCTGATCAAGAGACA
GGATGAGGATCGTTTCGCATGATTGAACAAGATGGATTGCACGCAGGTTCTCCGGCCGCTTGGGTGGAGA
GGCTATTCGGCTATGACTGGGCACAACAGACAATCGGCTGCTCTGATGCCGCCGTGTTCCGGCTGTCAGC
GCAGGGGCGCCCGGTTCTTTTTGTCAAGACCGACCTGTCCGGTGCCCTGAATGAACTGCAGGACGAGGCA
GCGCGGCTATCGTGGCTGGCCACGACGGGCGTTCCTTGCGCAGCTGTGCTCGACGTTGTCACTGAAGCGG
GAAGGGACTGGCTGCTATTGGGCGAAGTGCCGGGGCAGGATCTCCTGTCATCTCACCTTGCTCCTGCCGA
GAAAGTATCCATCATGGCTGATGCAATGCGGCGGCTGCATACGCTTGATCCGGCTACCTGCCCATTCGAC
CACCAAGCGAAACATCGCATCGAGCGAGCACGTACTCGGATGGAAGCCGGTCTTGTCGATCAGGATGATC
TGGACGAAGAGCATCAGGGGCTCGCGCCAGCCGAACTGTTCGCCAGGCTCAAGGCGCGCATGCCCGACGG
CGAGGATCTCGTCGTGACCCATGGCGATGCCTGCTTGCCGAATATCATGGTGGAAAATGGCCGCTTTTCT
GGATTCATCGACTGTGGCCGGCTGGGTGTGGCGGACCGCTATCAGGACATAGCGTTGGCTACCCGTGATA
TTGCTGAAGAGCTTGGCGGCGAATGGGCTGACCGCTTCCTCGTGCTTTACGGTATCGCCGCTCCCGATTC
GCAGCGCATCGCCTTCTATCGCCTTCTTGACGAGTTCTTCTGAGCGGGACTCTGGGGTTCGAAATGACCG
ACCAAGCGACGCCCAACCTGCCATCACGAGATTTCGATTCCACCGCCGCCTTCTATGAAAGGTTGGGCTT
CGGAATCGTTTTCCGGGACGCCGGCTGGATGATCCTCCAGCGCGGGGATCTCATGCTGGAGTTCTTCGCC
CACCCCAACTTGTTTATTGCAGCTTATAATGGTTACAAATAAAGCAATAGCATCACAAATTTCACAAATA
AAGCATTTTTTTCACTGCATTCTAGTTGTGGTTTGTCCAAACTCATCAATGTATCTTATCATGTCTGTAT
ACCGTCGACCTCTAGCTAGAGCTTGGCGTAATCATGGTCATAGCTGTTTCCTGTGTGAAATTGTTATCCG
CTCACAATTCCACACAACATACGAGCCGGAAGCATAAAGTGTAAAGCCTGGGGTGCCTAATGAGTGAGCT
AACTCACATTAATTGCGTTGCGCTCACTGCCCGCTTTCCAGTCGGGAAACCTGTCGTGCCAGCTGCATTA
ATGAATCGGCCAACGCGCGGGGAGAGGCGGTTTGCGTATTGGGCGCTCTTCCGCTTCCTCGCTCACTGAC
TCGCTGCGCTCGGTCGTTCGGCTGCGGCGAGCGGTATCAGCTCACTCAAAGGCGGTAATACGGTTATCCA
CAGAATCAGGGGATAACGCAGGAAAGAACATGTGAGCAAAAGGCCAGCAAAAGGCCAGGAACCGTAAAAA
GGCCGCGTTGCTGGCGTTTTTCCATAGGCTCCGCCCCCCTGACGAGCATCACAAAAATCGACGCTCAAGT
CAGAGGTGGCGAAACCCGACAGGACTATAAAGATACCAGGCGTTTCCCCCTGGAAGCTCCCTCGTGCGCT
CTCCTGTTCCGACCCTGCCGCTTACCGGATACCTGTCCGCCTTTCTCCCTTCGGGAAGCGTGGCGCTTTC
TCATAGCTCACGCTGTAGGTATCTCAGTTCGGTGTAGGTCGTTCGCTCCAAGCTGGGCTGTGTGCACGAA
CCCCCCGTTCAGCCCGACCGCTGCGCCTTATCCGGTAACTATCGTCTTGAGTCCAACCCGGTAAGACACG
ACTTATCGCCACTGGCAGCAGCCACTGGTAACAGGATTAGCAGAGCGAGGTATGTAGGCGGTGCTACAGA
GTTCTTGAAGTGGTGGCCTAACTACGGCTACACTAGAAGAACAGTATTTGGTATCTGCGCTCTGCTGAAG
CCAGTTACCTTCGGAAAAAGAGTTGGTAGCTCTTGATCCGGCAAACAAACCACCGCTGGTAGCGGTGGTT
TTTTTGTTTGCAAGCAGCAGATTACGCGCAGAAAAAAAGGATCTCAAGAAGATCCTTTGATCTTTTCTAC
GGGGTCTGACGCTCAGTGGAACGAAAACTCACGTTAAGGGATTTTGGTCATGAGATTATCAAAAAGGATC
TTCACCTAGATCCTTTTAAATTAAAAATGAAGTTTTAAATCAATCTAAAGTATATATGAGTAAACTTGGT
CTGACAGTTACCAATGCTTAATCAGTGAGGCACCTATCTCAGCGATCTGTCTATTTCGTTCATCCATAGT
TGCCTGACTCCCCGTCGTGTAGATAACTACGATACGGGAGGGCTTACCATCTGGCCCCAGTGCTGCAATG
ATACCGCGAGACCCACGCTCACCGGCTCCAGATTTATCAGCAATAAACCAGCCAGCCGGAAGGGCCGAGC
GCAGAAGTGGTCCTGCAACTTTATCCGCCTCCATCCAGTCTATTAATTGTTGCCGGGAAGCTAGAGTAAG
TAGTTCGCCAGTTAATAGTTTGCGCAACGTTGTTGCCATTGCTACAGGCATCGTGGTGTCACGCTCGTCG
TTTGGTATGGCTTCATTCAGCTCCGGTTCCCAACGATCAAGGCGAGTTACATGATCCCCCATGTTGTGCA
AAAAAGCGGTTAGCTCCTTCGGTCCTCCGATCGTTGTCAGAAGTAAGTTGGCCGCAGTGTTATCACTCAT
GGTTATGGCAGCACTGCATAATTCTCTTACTGTCATGCCATCCGTAAGATGCTTTTCTGTGACTGGTGAG
TACTCAACCAAGTCATTCTGAGAATAGTGTATGCGGCGACCGAGTTGCTCTTGCCCGGCGTCAATACGGG
ATAATACCGCGCCACATAGCAGAACTTTAAAAGTGCTCATCATTGGAAAACGTTCTTCGGGGCGAAAACT
CTCAAGGATCTTACCGCTGTTGAGATCCAGTTCGATGTAACCCACTCGTGCACCCAACTGATCTTCAGCA
TCTTTTACTTTCACCAGCGTTTCTGGGTGAGCAAAAACAGGAAGGCAAAATGCCGCAAAAAAGGGAATAA
GGGCGACACGGAAATGTTGAATACTCATACTCTTCCTTTTTCAATATTATTGAAGCATTTATCAGGGTTA
TTGTCTCATGAGCGGATACATATTTGAATGTATTTAGAAAAATAAACAAATAGGGGTTCCGCGCACATTT
CCCCGAAAAGTGCCACCTGACGTC
Features (pLannotate 1.2.2; 20 found; start..end, strand, type, name):
     28..80      -  misc_feature   bom (fragment): basis of mobility region from pBR322
    235..614     +  enhancer       CMV enhancer: human cytomegalovirus immediate early enhancer
    615..818     +  promoter       CMV promoter: human cytomegalovirus (CMV) immediate early promoter
    814..847     +  LTR            5' LTR (truncated) (fragment): truncated 5' long terminal repeat (LTR) from HIV-1
    863..881     +  promoter       T7 promoter: promoter for bacteriophage T7 RNA polymerase
    932..6322    +  CDS            SCN4A: SCN4A_HUMAN - Experimental evidence at protein level: Swiss-Prot protein existence level 1. Pore-forming subunit of a voltage-gated sodium channel complex through which Na(+) ions pass in accordance with their electrochemical gradient. Alternates between resting, activated and inactivated states (PubMed:12766226, PubMed:29992740, PubMed:30190309, PubMed:15318338, PubMed:16890191, PubMed:18690054, PubMed:17898326, PubMed:19347921, PubMed:25707578, PubMed:26700687). Required for normal muscle fiber excitability, normal muscle contraction and relaxation cycles, and constant muscle strength in the
   6443..6667    +  polyA_signal   bGH poly(A) signal: bovine growth hormone polyadenylation signal
   6671..6692    +  promoter       SV40 promoter (fragment): SV40 enhancer and early promoter
   6713..7141    +  rep_origin     f1 ori (sequence partly withheld): f1 bacteriophage origin of replication; arrow indicates direction of (+) strand synthesis
   7155..7484    +  promoter       SV40 promoter: SV40 enhancer and early promoter
   7551..8342    +  CDS            neo: KKA2_KLEPN - Also known as kan, nptII. Experimental evidence at protein level: Swiss-Prot protein existence level 1. Resistance to kanamycin, neomycin, paromomycin, ribostamycin, butirosin and gentamicin B. From Klebsiella pneumoniae.
   8366..8524    +  CDS            ble (fragment): BLE_KLEPN - Experimental evidence at protein level: Swiss-Prot protein existence level 1. Binding protein with a strong affinity to the bleomycin family of antibiotics. Binds to CL990; an antimitotic-antibiotic compound. From Klebsiella pneumoniae.
   8519..8640    +  polyA_signal   SV40 poly(A) signal: SV40 polyadenylation signal
   8711..8733    -  protein_bind   lac operator (fragment): The lac repressor binds to the lac operator to inhibit transcription in E. coli. This inhibition can be relieved by adding lactose or isopropyl-β-D-thiogalactopyranoside (IPTG). lac repressor encoded by lacI
   8737..8767    -  promoter       lac promoter: promoter for the E. coli lac operon
   8782..8803    -  protein_bind   CAP binding site: CAP binding activates transcription in the presence of cAMP. E. coli catabolite activator protein
   8816..8908    -  CDS            lacI (fragment): lac repressor; lacI; The lac repressor binds to the lac operator to inhibit transcription in E. coli. This inhibition can be relieved by adding lactose or isopropyl-β-D-thiogalactopyranoside (IPTG).
   9091..9679    -  rep_origin     ori: high-copy-number ColE1/pMB1/pBR322/pUC origin of replication
   9850..10710   -  CDS            AmpR: β-lactamase; bla; confers resistance to ampicillin, carbenicillin, and related antibiotics
  10711..10815   -  promoter       AmpR promoter: bla
