[The description below was written by a language model from this plasmid's Addgene catalogue record and pLannotate feature annotations shown in this document.]
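Description:
Pt NaV1.4-N1600T is a pcDNA3.1-based mammalian expression plasmid of about 10.8 kb carrying the skeletal muscle voltage-gated sodium channel NaV1.4 from the poison frog Phyllobates terribilis (spelled "terriblis" in the record), with an N1600T point substitution. The roughly 5.4 kb open reading frame was cloned between AflII and EcoRV sites. The automated annotation labels it SCN4A because it resembles the human orthologue, but the catalogue entry identifies it as the frog gene. No epitope tag or fluorescent reporter is annotated on the channel.

The coding sequence lies downstream of the human cytomegalovirus immediate early enhancer and promoter and is followed by the bovine growth hormone polyadenylation signal, which together give strong constitutive expression in transfected mammalian cells. A T7 promoter between the CMV promoter and the start of the gene allows in vitro transcription of RNA, consistent with the stated purpose of expression in either mammalian cells or oocytes. A separate SV40 promoter drives a neomycin phosphotransferase gene with an SV40 polyadenylation signal, which permits selection of stably transfected mammalian cells. In E. coli the plasmid replicates from a high-copy ColE1/pUC-type origin and is selected with ampicillin through the β-lactamase gene, and an f1 origin is also present. Short annotated fragments such as the HIV-1 LTR, ble, lacI and lac promoter region matches appear to be backbone remnants rather than functional parts.

The associated publication examined whether toxin resistance in poison birds and frogs arises from sodium channel mutations. This suggests the construct serves as a site-directed variant for functional comparison with the unmutated frog channel.
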