Addgene plasmid #200289: Pt NaV1.4-N1600T
Purpose: Expression in mammalian cells or oocytes
Depositing lab: Dan Minor. Depositing organization: University of California, San Francisco (UCSF). Publication: Evidence that toxin resistance in poison birds and frogs is not rooted in sodium channel mutations and may rely on "toxin sponge" proteins. Abderemane-Ali F, Rossen ND, Kobiela ME, Craig RA, Garrison CE, Chen Z, Colleran CM, O'Connell LA, Du Bois J, Dumbacher JP, Minor DL. J Gen Physiol. 2021 Sep 6;153(9):e202112872. doi: 10.1085/jgp.202112872. Epub 2021 Aug 5. PubMed 34351379.
Backbone
  Vector backbone: pCDNA3.1
  Vector type: Mammalian Expression
Growth in bacteria
  Bacterial resistance: Ampicillin, 100 μg/mL
  Growth temperature: 30°C
  Growth strain: DH5alpha
  Copy number: High Copy
Gene/Insert
  Gene/Insert name: Phyllobates terriblis NaV1.4 – muscle channel
  Species: Phyllobates terriblis
  Mutation: N1600T
  GenBank ID: MZ545381.1
  Promoter: CMV and T7
  Cloning method: Restriction Enzyme; 5′ cloning site AflII (unknown if destroyed); 3′ cloning site EcoRV (unknown if destroyed)
  Sequencing primers: 5′ CMV forward; 3′ bgh reverse
Terms and licenses: Academic/Nonprofit Terms; Industry Terms: Not Available to Industry
How to cite: Pt NaV1.4-N1600T was a gift from Dan Minor (Addgene plasmid # 200289 ; http://n2t.net/addgene:200289 ; RRID:Addgene_200289)
